>Addgene plasmid #11428 | pCINeo-myc-Itch (C822S)/2860 | addgene full sequence | sequence record 288136 | Addgene NGS Result
GGCATTGATTATTGACTAGTTATTAATAGTAATCAATTACGGGGTCATTAGTTCATAGCCCATATATGGA
GTTCCGCGTTACATAACTTACGGTAAATGGCCCGCCTGGCTGACCGCCCAACGACCCCCGCCCATTGACG
TCAATAATGACGTATGTTCCCATAGTAACGCCAATAGGGACTTTCCATTGACGTCAATGGGTGGAGTATT
TACGGTAAACTGCCCACTTGGCAGTACATCAAGTGTATCATATGCCAAGTCCGCCCCCTATTGACGTCAA
TGACGGTAAATGGCCCGCCTGGCATTATGCCCAGTACATGACCTTACGGGACTTTCCTACTTGGCAGTAC
ATCTACGTATTAGTCATCGCTATTACCATGGTGATGCGGTTTTGGCAGTACACCAATGGGCGTGGATAGC
GGTTTGACTCACGGGGATTTCCAAGTCTCCACCCCATTGACGTCAATGGGAGTTTGTTTTGGCACCAAAA
TCAACGGGACTTTCCAAAATGTCGTAACAACTGCGATCGCCCGCCCCGTTGACGCAAATGGGCGGTAGGC
GTGTACGGTGGGAGGTCTATATAAGCAGAGCTCGTTTAGTGAACCGTCAGATCACTAGAAGCTTTATTGC
GGTAGTTTATCACAGTTAAATTGCTAACGCAGTCAGTGCTTCTGACACAACAGTCTCGAACTTAAGCTGC
AGTGACTCTCTTAAGGTAGCCTTGCAGAAGTTGGTCGTGAGGCACTGGGCAGGTAAGTATCAAGGTTACA
AGACAGGTTTAAGGAGACCAATAGAAACTGGGCTTGTCGAGACAGAGAAGACTCTTGCGTTTCTGATAGG
CACCTATTGGTCTTACTGACATCCACTTTGCCTTTCTCTCCACAGGTGTCCACTCCCAGTTCAATTACAG
CTCTTAAGGCTAGAGTACTTAATACGACTCACTATAGGCTAGCGTTTAAACTTAAGCTTGGTACCAGCCG
CCACCATGGAGCAGAAGCTGATTTCCGAGGAGGACCTGAACGGTGGTAGTCTGACCATGAAATCTCAACT
TCAGATCACTGTCATCTCAGCCAAACTTAAAGAAAATAAAAAGAATTGGTTTGGACCAAGTCCTTATGTA
GAAGTCACAGTAGATGGACAGTCAAAGAAGACAGAAAAATGCAATAATACAAACAGTCCCAAGTGGAAGC
AGCCCCTCACAGTTATTGTTACCCCTACGAGTAAATTATGTTTTCGTGTGTGGAGTCACCAGACCCTGAA
GTCTGATGTTTTATTGGGAACTGCTGGATTAGATATTTATGAAACATTAAAGTCAAACAATATGAAACTT
GAAGAAGTAGTTATGACTTTGCAGCTTGTAGGTGACAAAGAGCCAACAGAGACGATGGGAGATTTGTCAG
TTTGTCTTGATGGGCTGCAAGTAGAAGCTGAGGTTGTTACTAACGGTGAAACGTCATGCTCCGAGAGTAC
TACACAGAATGATGATGGCTGCAGAACCAGAGATGATACAAGAGTGAGCACAAATGGATCAGAGGACCCT
GAGGTTGCAGCGTCAGGGGAAAACAAGAGGGCCAATGGGAACAATTCTCCGTCCCTTTCAAATGGTGGTT
TTAAGCCTTCTAGACCTCCTAGACCTTCGAGACCACCTCCACCCACCCCACGAAGACCAGCTTCTGTCAA
TGGCTCACCATCCACGAATTCTGACAGTGATGGATCTAGTACAGGCTCCTTGCCACCAACAAATACAAAT
GTAAATACAAGTACATCTGAAGGAGCAACATCTGGATTAATAATTCCTCTTACTATATCTGGAGGCTCGG
GCCCTAGGCCTCTGAATACTGTAAGCCAAGCTCCCCTACCACCTGGGTGGGAGCAGAGAGTAGACCAGCA
TGGGCGTGTTTACTATGTAGACCATGTTGAAAAGCGAACAACATGGGATAGACCAGAACCTCTACCTCCT
GGCTGGGAACGGCGTGTGGACAATATGGGACGTATTTATTATGTTGATCATTTCACAAGAACCACAACAT
GGCAGAGGCCAACCTTGGAATCTGTCCGGAACTATGAACAGTGGCAGCTACAGCGTAGTCAGCTTCAGGG
AGCAATGCAGCAGTTTAACCAGAGATTCATCTATGGGAATCAAGATTTGTTTGCTACATCACAAAACAAA
GAATTTGATCCGCTTGGCCCGTTGCCCCCTGGATGGGAGAAGAGAACTGATAGCAATGGCAGAGTGTATT
TTGTCAACCACAACACTCGGATTACTCAGTGGGAAGACCCCAGAAGCCAAGGTCAGTTAAATGAAAAGCC
CTTACCAGAAGGCTGGGAAATGAGATTCACAGTGGATGGAATTCCATATTTTGTGGACCACAATAGAAGA
GCAACTACTTATATAGATCCACGAACGGGAAAATCAGCCTTAGACAATGGGCCCCAGATAGCCTATGTGC
GGGACTTCAAGGCAAAAGTTCAGTATTTCCGGTTCTGGTGCCAGCAACTGGCCATGCCACAGCATATAAA
GATCACAGTGACAAGAAAAACATTGTTTGAGGATTCCTTTCAGCAGATCATGAGCTTCAGCCCGCAAGAC
CTGAGAAGACGTTTGTGGGTGATTTTCCCAGGAGAAGAAGGTTTAGATTATGGAGGTGTAGCAAGAGAAT
GGTTCTTTCTTTTGTCACATGAAGTGTTGAACCCAATGTATTGCCTGTTTGAATATGCAGGGAAGGATAA
CTACTGCCTGCAGATAAACCCCGCTTCTTACATCAATCCAGACCACCTGAAATACTTTCGTTTTATTGGC
AGATTTATTGCCATGGCTCTGTTTCATGGGAAATTCATAGATACCGGATTTTCTTTACCATTCTATAAAC
GTATCCTGAATAAACCAGTTGGACTTAAGGATTTAGAATCTATTGATCCAGAATTTTATAATTCGCTCAT
CTGGGTTAAAGAAAACAACATCGAAGAATGTGGTTTGGAAATGTACTTCTCAGTTGATAAAGAAATTCTA
GGTGAAATTAAGAGTCATGATTTGAAACCGAATGGTGGCAATATTCTTGTGACAGAAGAAAACAAGGAGG
AATACATCAGGATGGTAGCTGAGTGGAGGTTGTCTCGAGGTGTTGAAGAACAGACACAAGCTTTCTTTGA
GGGCTTTAATGAAATTCTTCCTCAGCAATATTTGCAATATTTTGATGCGAAGGAATTAGAGGTTCTTCTG
TGTGGGATGCAGGAGATTGATTTGAATGACTGGCAGAGACATGCCATCTACCGCCACTACACCAGAACAA
GCAAGCAGATCATGTGGTTTTGGCAGTTTGTTAAAGAAATTGATAATGAGAAGAGGATGAGACTTCTGCA
GTTTGTTACTGGAACCTGCCGATTGCCAGTGGGAGGATTTGCTGACCTTATGGGGAGTAATGGACCACAG
AAGTTCTGCATCGAAAAAGTTGGCAAAGAAAATTGGTTACCCAGAAGCCATACTAGTTTTAACCGCCTGG
ACCTCCCACCTTACAAGAGCTATGAGCAACTGAAGGAAAAGCTGTTATTTGCCATTGAAGAAACTGAAGG
ATTTGGACAAGAGTAATTGTTTAGACCTTAAGCCACCAGAGGCCAGGGACTTGTCTGCAGTGTCTGTCCC
CTTCCTTCTCTGCATGTTGCACATCTTATTGTAAACTTGGACTGTGACTAGAGAGTTACCTGAGAGTAAG
TAAATTAATGTTATCGTTGAGATCTTCCAGTCATTCTGGATTTCTACTCAACGTTTCCAGAAAGCAGATC
TACAAACTGTAGTCAGAAACTTAACATGAGATTTAACACAGCGAGGAAATTTCCCTCGTCTTATTCCACT
AGATTGTTCCCTTAACAACAGTTTGCTGTATGTCCGAAGTCTCACTTGGGCATAGGTCTCTTAGTGGGTG
TTGTAAAGGATTCTGCAGGGACATCTCGGAAACGCAATACACAAGGTCTTCCTGTAAAGCCTCGCTCAGA
GGTGCAAGCTTAACTCAGTGTCTGGGCACATGAGCAGCTGCTGCTTGTGCTCTCCGCTCGTCCCAGCCTG
GCCTGACTGTTGTTTTTCATTCCTGGAGCATGAATCAGTGCACCATTCTGATGCTATTCCTGGAAGTGAT
GCAGGACTTGCATTTTTCTACAAAGTAGTTTTGTCTATTTGAATTCAGGGAAAACTTGGTCCCCGCCAAC
ATATGACCATACCTCTCTTCATTCAGTTTGTAATTGTTCTATTGCCTTGCAAATACTAAACTTTACAAAC
AGTATCAGCACTGTGGTTCCTTCACGTTTTTAGAAATTAACCTAGAATTAAAATAAGTTCAGATGAATTC
ATCTAAGATCATTCTTGATTTTTTTAAATCCTACACATAAATTGAAGCTTTATGGTGTTGAAGTAATCCA
ACACCTTAGTTACATTTCATTTTTGCTAAACTATTCAAGTTGCAACCATTTCCTAACACAAATGGAGGTC
AGTGGTGCAGACTCTGCAGTCACAACAGCGTCCAGCAGCACACAGCTGCGCTGTCTTCACACTCCACTCC
TGACACAGGAGCAGCCGTGTCTACCCTCTTACATGGTCCTGATCTACAATATTTTTCTCTCCCCTAAAAA
TTGTAGATTTCCCTTTTCTTTCCATGACTCCTTTATCTTAGGCTGCTCCTTTAGTAACTGATGAATGCAC
TTTGACCTTCTCTGTAGGTCATTTACCTTGGCTTAGCATTAGACTGTGAGGATGGTTGCTGCCACAGACT
TTATGGGCAGCAAGATGAAACCTCAGCCAGGTGAGTCCCTATTGTAGCCAAATCCCAAAATTAGCCTTAT
TTCTCTAATGGGGACCTTGAAATGTGTTGGTGGCATAGCATAAAGCCAAGAACACCGAGTGTGACAAACC
CCTGTCCCATAGGAAAGAAAGTGTTTCTGTGTCCCTAGCTGCTCGTCCTGTTCTCATCCTGGGACAGTTT
GAACTCGTGCAGCTGTGCTCCTTAACACTGCCATCCTCAGCAGAGACGTGACAGACGGGTTGCCTCATGA
AAAAGTGATCAGTGAAGGGAGAGCTCGGCTCCTCCCCAGCCCTCTTTTTACCCTTATACCACAAGAAATA
CATGTCATCTCTAGAGCGGCCGCTTCCCTTTAGTGAGGGTTAATGCTTCGAGCAGACATGATAAGATACA
TTGATGAGTTTGGACAAACCACAACTAGAATGCAGTGAAAAAAATGCTTTATTTGTGAAATTTGTGATGC
TATTGCTTTATTTGTAACCATTATAAGCTGCAATAAACAAGTTAACAACAACAATTGCATTCATTTTATG
TTTCAGGTTCAGGGGGAGATGTGGGAGGTTTTTTAAAGCAAGTAAAACCTCTACAAATGTGGTAAAATCC
GATAAGGATCGATCCGGGCTGGCGTAATAGCGAAGAGGCCCGCACCGATCGCCCTTCCCAACAGTTGCGC
AGCCTGAATGGCGAATGG
[124 nt withheld, positions 5479-5602]
C
[91 nt withheld, positions 5604-5694]
A
[49 nt withheld, positions 5696-5744]
CCTTTGACGTTGGAGTCCACGTTCTTT
[37 nt withheld, positions 5772-5808]
ACCCTATCTCGGTCTATTCTTTTGATTTATAAGGGATTTTGCCGATTTCGGCCTATTGGTTAAAAAATGA
GCTGATTTAACAAAAATTTAACGCGAATTTTAACAAAATATTAACGCTTACAATTTCCTGATGCGGTATT
TTCTCCTTACGCATCTGTGCGGTATTTCACACCGCATACGCGGATCTGCGCAGCACCATGGCCTGAAATA
ACCTCTGAAAGAGGAACTTGGTTAGGTACCTTCTGAGGCGGAAAGAACCAGCTGTGGAATGTGTGTCAGT
TAGGGTGTGGAAAGTCCCCAGGCTCCCCAGCAGGCAGAAGTATGCAAAGCATGCATCTCAATTAGTCAGC
AACCAGGTGTGGAAAGTCCCCAGGCTCCCCAGCAGGCAGAAGTATGCAAAGCATGCATCTCAATTAGTCA
GCAACCATAGTCCCGCCCCTAACTCCGCCCATCCCGCCCCTAACTCCGCCCAGTTCCGCCCATTCTCCGC
CCCATGGCTGACTAATTTTTTTTATTTATGCAGAGGCCGAGGCCGCCTCGGCCTCTGAGCTATTCCAGAA
GTAGTGAGGAGGCTTTTTTGGAGGCCTAGGCTTTTGCAAAAAGCTTGATTCTTCTGACACAACAGTCTCG
AACTTAAGGCTAGAGCCACCATGATTGAACAAGATGGATTGCACGCAGGTTCTCCGGCCGCTTGGGTGGA
GAGGCTATTCGGCTATGACTGGGCACAACAGACAATCGGCTGCTCTGATGCCGCCGTGTTCCGGCTGTCA
GCGCAGGGGCGCCCGGTTCTTTTTGTCAAGACCGACCTGTCCGGTGCCCTGAATGAACTGCAGGACGAGG
CAGCGCGGCTATCGTGGCTGGCCACGACGGGCGTTCCTTGCGCAGCTGTGCTCGACGTTGTCACTGAAGC
GGGAAGGGACTGGCTGCTATTGGGCGAAGTGCCGGGGCAGGATCTCCTGTCATCTCACCTTGCTCCTGCC
GAGAAAGTATCCATCATGGCTGATGCAATGCGGCGGCTGCATACGCTTGATCCGGCTACCTGCCCATTCG
ACCACCAAGCGAAACATCGCATCGAGCGAGCACGTACTCGGATGGAAGCCGGTCTTGTCGATCAGGATGA
TCTGGACGAAGAGCATCAGGGGCTCGCGCCAGCCGAACTGTTCGCCAGGCTCAAGGCGCGCATGCCCGAC
GGCGAGGATCTCGTCGTGACCCATGGCGATGCCTGCTTGCCGAATATCATGGTGGAAAATGGCCGCTTTT
CTGGATTCATCGACTGTGGCCGGCTGGGTGTGGCGGACCGCTATCAGGACATAGCGTTGGCTACCCGTGA
TATTGCTGAAGAGCTTGGCGGCGAATGGGCTGACCGCTTCCTCGTGCTTTACGGTATCGCCGCTCCCGAT
TCGCAGCGCATCGCCTTCTATCGCCTTCTTGACGAGTTCTTCTGAGCGGGACTCTGGGGTTCGAAATGAC
CGACCAAGCGACGCCCAACCTGCCATCACGATGGCCGCAATAAAATATCTTTATTTTCATTACATCTGTG
TGTTGGTTTTTTGTGTGAATCGATAGCGATAAGGATCCGCGTATGGTGCACTCTCAGTACAATCTGCTCT
GATGCCGCATAGTTAAGCCAGCCCCGACACCCGCCAACACCCGCTGACGCGCCCTGACGGGCTTGTCTGC
TCCCGGCATCCGCTTACAGACAAGCTGTGACCGTCTCCGGGAGCTGCATGTGTCAGAGGTTTTCACCGTC
ATCACCGAAACGCGCGAGACGAAAGGGCCTCGTGATACGCCTATTTTTATAGGTTAATGTCATGATAATA
ATGGTTTCTTAGACGTCAGGTGGCACTTTTCGGGGAAATGTGCGCGGAACCCCTATTTGTTTATTTTTCT
AAATACATTCAAATATGTATCCGCTCATGAGACAATAACCCTGATAAATGCTTCAATAATATTGAAAAAG
GAAGAGTATGAGTATTCAACATTTCCGTGTCGCCCTTATTCCCTTTTTTGCGGCATTTTGCCTTCCTGTT
TTTGCTCACCCAGAAACGCTGGTGAAAGTAAAAGATGCTGAAGATCAGTTGGGTGCACGAGTGGGTTACA
TCGAACTGGATCTCAACAGCGGTAAGATCCTTGAGAGTTTTCGCCCCGAAGAACGTTTTCCAATGATGAG
CACTTTTAAAGTTCTGCTATGTGGCGCGGTATTATCCCGTATTGACGCCGGGCAAGAGCAACTCGGTCGC
CGCATACACTATTCTCAGAATGACTTGGTTGAGTACTCACCAGTCACAGAAAAGCATCTTACGGATGGCA
TGACAGTAAGAGAATTATGCAGTGCTGCCATAACCATGAGTGATAACACTGCGGCCAACTTACTTCTGAC
AACGATCGGAGGACCGAAGGAGCTAACCGCTTTTTTGCACAACATGGGGGATCATGTAACTCGCCTTGAT
CGTTGGGAACCGGAGCTGAATGAAGCCATACCAAACGACGAGCGTGACACCACGATGCCTGTAGCAATGG
CAACAACGTTGCGCAAACTATTAACTGGCGAACTACTTACTCTAGCTTCCCGGCAACAATTAATAGACTG
GATGGAGGCGGATAAAGTTGCAGGACCACTTCTGCGCTCGGCCCTTCCGGCTGGCTGGTTTATTGCTGAT
AAATCTGGAGCCGGTGAGCGTGGGTCTCGCGGTATCATTGCAGCACTGGGGCCAGATGGTAAGCCCTCCC
GTATCGTAGTTATCTACACGACGGGGAGTCAGGCAACTATGGATGAACGAAATAGACAGATCGCTGAGAT
AGGTGCCTCACTGATTAAGCATTGGTAACTGTCAGACCAAGTTTACTCATATATACTTTAGATTGATTTA
AAACTTCATTTTTAATTTAAAAGGATCTAGGTGAAGATCCTTTTTGATAATCTCATGACCAAAATCCCTT
AACGTGAGTTTTCGTTCCACTGAGCGTCAGACCCCGTAGAAAAGATCAAAGGATCTTCTTGAGATCCTTT
TTTTCTGCGCGTAATCTGCTGCTTGCAAACAAAAAAACCACCGCTACCAGCGGTGGTTTGTTTGCCGGAT
CAAGAGCTACCAACTCTTTTTCCGAAGGTAACTGGCTTCAGCAGAGCGCAGATACCAAATACTGTTCTTC
TAGTGTAGCCGTAGTTAGGCCACCACTTCAAGAACTCTGTAGCACCGCCTACATACCTCGCTCTGCTAAT
CCTGTTACCAGTGGCTGCTGCCAGTGGCGATAAGTCGTGTCTTACCGGGTTGGACTCAAGACGATAGTTA
CCGGATAAGGCGCAGCGGTCGGGCTGAACGGGGGGTTCGTGCACACAGCCCAGCTTGGAGCGAACGACCT
ACACCGAACTGAGATACCTACAGCGTGAGCTATGAGAAAGCGCCACGCTTCCCGAAGGGAGAAAGGCGGA
CAGGTATCCGGTAAGCGGCAGGGTCGGAACAGGAGAGCGCACGAGGGAGCTTCCAGGGGGAAACGCCTGG
TATCTTTATAGTCCTGTCGGGTTTCGCCACCTCTGACTTGAGCGTCGATTTTTGTGATGCTCGTCAGGGG
GGCGGAGCCTATGGAAAAACGCCAGCAACGCGGCCTTTTTACGGTTCCTGGCCTTTTGCTGGCCTTTTGC
TCACATGGCTCGACAGATCTTCAATATTGGCCATTAGCCATATTATTCATTGGTTATATAGCATAAATCA
ATATTGGCTATTGGCCATTGCATACGTTGTATCTATATCATAATATGTACATTTATATTGGCTCATGTCC
AATATGACCGCCATGTT
Features (pLannotate 1.2.2; 19 found; start..end, strand, type, name):
      3..380     +  enhancer       CMV enhancer: human cytomegalovirus immediate early enhancer
    381..592     +  promoter       CMV promoter: human cytomegalovirus (CMV) immediate early promoter
    753..885     +  intron         chimeric intron: chimera between introns from human β-globin and immunoglobulin heavy chain genes
    930..948     +  promoter       T7 promoter: promoter for bacteriophage T7 RNA polymerase
   1025..3583    +  CDS            Itch: ITCH_MOUSE - Experimental evidence at protein level: Swiss-Prot protein existence level 1. Acts as an E3 ubiquitin-protein ligase which accepts ubiquitin from an E2 ubiquitin-conjugating enzyme in the form of a thioester and then directly transfers the ubiquitin to targeted substrates (PubMed:15358865, PubMed:16446428, PubMed:17592138, PubMed:18628966, PubMed:20392206, PubMed:25632008). It catalyzes 'Lys- 29'-, 'Lys-48'- and 'Lys-63'-linked ubiquitin conjugation (By similarity). Involved in the control of inflammatory signaling pathways (By similarity). Is an essential component of a ubiquitin
   5137..5154    -  promoter       T3 promoter (fragment): promoter for bacteriophage T3 RNA polymerase
   5172..5293    -  polyA_signal   SV40 poly(A) signal: SV40 polyadenylation signal
   5316..5384    -  CDS            large T antigen (fragment): large T antigen from SV40 (simian virus 40)
   5408..5475    +  CDS            lacZα (fragment): LacZα fragment of β-galactosidase; lacZ fragment
   5479..5907    +  rep_origin     f1 ori (sequence partly withheld): f1 bacteriophage origin of replication; arrow indicates direction of (+) strand synthesis
   5935..5986    -  misc_feature   bom (fragment): basis of mobility region from pBR322
   6051..6408    +  promoter       SV40 promoter: SV40 enhancer and early promoter
   6459..7250    +  CDS            neo: KKA2_KLEPN - Also known as kan, nptII. Experimental evidence at protein level: Swiss-Prot protein existence level 1. Resistance to kanamycin, neomycin, paromomycin, ribostamycin, butirosin and gentamicin B. From Klebsiella pneumoniae.
   7317..7365    +  polyA_signal   poly(A) signal: synthetic polyadenylation signal
   7385..7439    -  misc_feature   bom (fragment): basis of mobility region from pBR322
   7541..7576    -  CDS            rop (fragment): Rop protein, which maintains plasmids at low copy number; rop
   7671..7775    +  promoter       AmpR promoter: bla
   7776..8636    +  CDS            AmpR: β-lactamase; bla; confers resistance to ampicillin, carbenicillin, and related antibiotics
   8807..9395    +  rep_origin     ori: high-copy-number ColE1/pMB1/pBR322/pUC origin of replication
