[The description below was written by a language model from this plasmid's Addgene catalogue record and pLannotate feature annotations shown in this document.]
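Description:
pCINeo-myc-Itch (C822S)/2860 is a mammalian expression plasmid built on the Promega pCI-Neo backbone and carrying mouse Itch (Itchy), a WW-domain HECT-type E3 ubiquitin ligase, with an N-terminal myc epitope tag and a cysteine-to-serine substitution at position 822. HECT ligases accept ubiquitin from an E2 enzyme as a thioester before passing it to substrates. A Cys-to-Ser change of this kind is commonly used to disable that catalytic step, although the record itself states only the mutation and not its functional consequence. The insert was cloned between NheI and NotI sites, both retained.

Expression is driven by the human CMV immediate-early enhancer and promoter, followed by a chimeric β-globin/immunoglobulin intron that promotes efficient processing of the transcript. The SV40 polyadenylation signal lies downstream of the insert. T7 and T3 promoter sequences flank the cloning region and serve as sequencing primer sites. A separate cassette, with the SV40 enhancer/early promoter driving neo and ending in a synthetic poly(A) signal, allows G418 selection of stably transfected mammalian cells. In bacteria the plasmid is maintained through a high-copy ColE1/pUC-type origin and ampicillin resistance, and an f1 origin allows single-stranded DNA production.

The annotated Itch coding sequence spans about 2.6 kb, consistent with the catalogued insert size. However, the sequenced record is roughly 9.6 kb, larger than backbone plus insert, and about 1.5 kb between the Itch coding sequence and the T3 site is unannotated. The myc tag is also not annotated in the feature table. The associated study concerns WW-domain HECT E3s targeting Cbl RING finger E3s for proteasomal degradation, where this mutant would plausibly serve as a comparison to wild-type Itch.
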