Addgene plasmid #11428: pCINeo-myc-Itch (C822S)/2860
Depositing lab: Allan Weissman. Publication: WW domain HECT E3s target Cbl RING finger E3s for proteasomal degradation. Magnifico A, Ettenberg S, Yang C, Mariano J, Tiwari S, Fang S, Lipkowitz S, Weissman AM. J Biol Chem. 2003 Oct 31. 278(44):43169-77. 10.1074/jbc.M308009200 PubMed 12907674.
Backbone
  Vector backbone: pCI-Neo
  Backbone manufacturer: Promega
  Backbone size w/o insert (bp): 5400
  Vector type: Mammalian Expression
  Selectable markers: Neomycin (select with G418)
Growth in bacteria
  Bacterial resistance: Ampicillin, 100 μg/mL
  Growth temperature: 37°C
  Growth strain: DH5alpha
  Copy number: Unknown
Gene/Insert
  Gene/Insert name: Itch (alt name: Itchy)
  Species: M. musculus (mouse)
  Insert size (bp): 2500
  Mutation: cysteine at 822 mutated to serine
  GenBank ID: AF037454
  Entrez Gene: Itch (a.k.a. 6720481N21Rik, 8030492O04Rik, A130065M08, AIP4, C230047C07Rik)
  Tag / fusion protein: myc (N terminal on insert)
  Cloning method: Restriction Enzyme; 5′ cloning site Nhe I (not destroyed); 3′ cloning site Not I (not destroyed)
  Sequencing primers: 5′ T7 (modified) 5'-TAATACGACTCACTATAGG-3'; 3′ T3 (common)
Resource information
  A portion of this plasmid was derived from a plasmid made by: Neal Copeland/NCI
Terms and licenses: Academic/Nonprofit Terms; Industry Terms: Not Available to Industry
How to cite: pCINeo-myc-Itch (C822S)/2860 was a gift from Allan Weissman (Addgene plasmid # 11428 ; http://n2t.net/addgene:11428 ; RRID:Addgene_11428)
