>Addgene plasmid #11428 | pCINeo-myc-Itch (C822S)/2860 | addgene partial sequence | sequence record 18283 | T3 5'-GCAATTAACCCTCACTAAAGG-3'
GTATTTCTTGGTGGTATAAGGGTAAAAAGAGGGCTGGGGAGGAGCCGAGCTCTCCCTTCACTGATCACTT
TTTCATGAGGCAACCCGTCTGTCACGTCTCTGCTGAGGATGGCAGTGTTAAGGAGCACAGCTGCACGAGT
TCAAACTGTCCCAGGATGAGAACAGGACGAGCAGCTAGGGACACAGAAACACTTTCTTTCCTATGGGACA
GGGGTTTGTCACACTCGGTGTTCTTGGCTTTATGCTATGCCACCAACACATTTCAAGGTCCCCATTAGAG
AAATAAGGCTAATTTTGGGATTTGGCTACAATAGGGACTCACCTGGCTGAGGTTTCATCTTGCTGCCCAT
AAAGTCTGTGGCAGCAACCATCCTCACAGTCTAATGCTAAGCCAAGGTAAATGACCTACAGAGAAGGTCA
AAGTGCATTCATCAGTTACTAAAGGAGCAGCCTAAGATAAAGGAGTCATGGAAAGAAAAGGGAAATCTAC
AATTTTTAGGGGAGAGAAAAATATTGTAGATCAGGACCATGTAAGAGGGTAGACACGGCTGCTCCTGTGT
CAGGAGTGGAGTGTGAAGACAGCGCAGCTGTGTGCTGCTGGACGCTGTTGTGACTGCAGAGTCTGCACCA
CTGACCTCCATTTGTGTTAGGAAATGGTTGCAACTTGAATAGTTTAGCAAAAATGAAATGTAACTAAGGT
GTTGGATTACTTCAACACCATAAAGC
